>Addgene plasmid #22239 | peCALWY-NB | depositor full sequence | sequence record 10190 | Author sequence
TAGTTATTAATAGTAATCAATTACGGGGTCATTAGTTCATAGCCCATATATGGAGTTCCGCGTTACATAA
CTTACGGTAAATGGCCCGCCTGGCTGACCGCCCAACGACCCCCGCCCATTGACGTCAATAATGACGTATG
TTCCCATAGTAACGCCAATAGGGACTTTCCATTGACGTCAATGGGTGGAGTATTTACGGTAAACTGCCCA
CTTGGCAGTACATCAAGTGTATCATATGCCAAGTACGCCCCCTATTGACGTCAATGACGGTAAATGGCCC
GCCTGGCATTATGCCCAGTACATGACCTTATGGGACTTTCCTACTTGGCAGTACATCTACGTATTAGTCA
TCGCTATTACCATGGTGATGCGGTTTTGGCAGTACATCAATGGGCGTGGATAGCGGTTTGACTCACGGGG
ATTTCCAAGTCTCCACCCCATTGACGTCAATGGGAGTTTGTTTTGGCACCAAAATCAACGGGACTTTCCA
AAATGTCGTAACAACTCCGCCCCATTGACGCAAATGGGCGGTAGGCGTGTACGGTGGGAGGTCTATATAA
GCAGAGCTGGTTTAGTGAACCGTCAGATCCGCTAGCGCCGCCACCATGGGCCATATGGTGAGCAAGGGCG
AGGAGCTGTTCACCGGGGTGGTGCCCATCCTGGTCGAGCTGGACGGCGACGTAAACGGCCACAAGTTCAG
CGTGTCCGGCGAGGGCGAGGGCGATGCCACCTACGGCAAGCTGACCCTGAAGTTCATCTGCACCACCGGT
AAGCTGCCCGTGCCCTGGCCCACCCTCGTGACCACCCTGACCTGGGGCGTGCAGTGCTTCGCCCGCTACC
CCGACCACATGAAGCAGCACGACTTCTTCAAGTCCGCCATGCCCGAAGGCTACGTCCAGGAGCGCACCAT
CTTCTTCAAGGACGACGGCAACTACAAGACCCGCGCCGAGGTGAAGTTCGAGGGCGACACCCTGGTGAAC
CGCATCGAGCTGAAGGGCATCGACTTCAAGGAGGACGGCAACATCCTGGGGCACAAGCTGGAGTACAACG
CCATCAGCGACAACGTCTATATCACCGCCGACAAGCAGAAGAACGGCATCAAGGCCAACTTCAAGATCCG
CCACAACATCGAGGACGGCAGCGTGCAGCTCGCCGACCACTACCAGCAGAACACCCCCATCGGCGACGGC
CCCGTGCTGCTGCCCGACAACCACTACCTGAGCACCCAGTCCGCCCTGTTCAAAGACCCCAACGAGAAGC
GCGATCACATGGTCCTGCTGGAGTTCCTGACCGCCGCCGGGATCACTCTCGGCATGGACGAGCTGTACAA
GTCCGGAATGCCGAAGCACGAGTTCTCTGTGGACATGACCAGTGGAGGCAGTGCTGAAGCTGTCTCTCGG
GTCCTCAATAAGCTTGGAGGAGTTAAGTATGACATTGACCTGCCCAACAAGAAGGTCTGCATTGAATCTG
AGCACAGCATGGACACTCTGCTTGCAACCCTGAAGAAAACAGGAAAGACTGTTTCCTACCTTGGCCTTGA
GCTCATTCGTGGCGGATCCGGCGGAAGCGGCGGATCCGGCGGTAGCGGCGGATCCGGCGGCTCCGGCGGA
TCCGGCGGCAGCGGCGGATCCGGTGGAAGCGGTGGATCCGGTGGTAGCGGTGGATCCGGTGGAAGCGGTG
GATCCGGTGGTAGCGGTGGATCCGGGGGTCCGCGGATGCAGGGCACATGCAGTACCACTCTGATTGCCAT
TGCCGGCATGACCAGTGCATCCAGTGTCCATTCCATTGAAGGCATGATCTCCCAACTGGAAGGGGTGCAG
CAAATATCGGTGTCTTTGGCCGAAGGGACTGCAACAGTTCTTTATAATCCCGCTGTAATTAGCCCAGAAG
AACTCAGAGCTGCTATAGAAGACATGGGATTTGAGGCTTCAGTCTCGGTACCCATGGTGAGCAAGGGCGA
GGAGCTGTTCACCGGGGTGGTGCCCATCCTGGTCGAGCTGGACGGCGACGTAAACGGCCACAAGTTCAGC
GTGTCCGGCGAGGGCGAGGGCGATGCCACCTACGGCAAGCTGACCCTGAAGTTCATCTGCACCACCGGCA
AGCTGCCCGTGCCCTGGCCCACCCTCGTGACCACCTTCGGCTACGGCCTGATGTGCTTCGCCCGCTACCC
CGACCACATGAAGCAGCACGACTTCTTCAAGTCCGCCATGCCCGAAGGCTACGTCCAGGAGCGCACCATC
TTCTTCAAGGACGACGGCAACTACAAGACCCGCGCCGAGGTGAAGTTCGAGGGCGACACCCTGGTGAACC
GCATCGAGCTGAAGGGCATCGACTTCAAGGAGGACGGCAACATCCTGGGGCACAAGCTTGAGTACAACTA
CAACAGCCACAACGTCTATATCATGGCCGACAAGCAGAAGAACGGCATCAAGGTGAACTTCAAGATCCGC
CACAACATCGAGGACGGCAGCGTGCAGCTCGCCGACCACTACCAGCAGAACACCCCCATCGGCGACGGCC
CCGTGCTGCTGCCCGACAACCACTACCTGAGCTACCAGTCCGCCCTGTTCAAAGACCCCAACGAGAAGCG
CGATCACATGGTCCTGCTGGAGTTCCTGACCGCCGCCGGGATCACTCTCGGCATGGACGAGCTGTACAAG
TAAAGCGGCCGCGACTCTAGATCATAATCAGCCATACCACATTTGTAGAGGTTTTACTTGCTTTAAAAAA
CCTCCCACACCTCCCCCTGAACCTGAAACATAAAATGAATGCAATTGTTGTTGTTAACTTGTTTATTGCA
GCTTATAATGGTTACAAATAAAGCAATAGCATCACAAATTTCACAAATAAAGCATTTTTTTCACTGCATT
CTAGTTGTGGTTTGTCCAAACTCATCAATGTATCTTAAGGCGTAAATTGTAAGCGTTAATATTTTGTTAA
AATTCGCGTTAAATTTTTGTTAAATCAGCTCATTTTTTAACCAATAGGCCGAAATCGGCAAAATCCCTTA
TAAATCAAAAGAATAGACCGAGATAGGGT
[37 nt withheld, positions 3040-3076]
AAAGAACGTGGACTCCAACGTCAAAGG
[49 nt withheld, positions 3104-3152]
T
[91 nt withheld, positions 3154-3244]
G
[124 nt withheld, positions 3246-3369]
CAGGTGGCACTTTTCGGGGAAATGTGCGCGGAACCCCTATTTGTTTATTTTTCTAAATACATTCAAATAT
GTATCCGCTCATGAGACAATAACCCTGATAAATGCTTCAATAATATTGAAAAAGGAAGAGTCCTGAGGCG
GAAAGAACCAGCTGTGGAATGTGTGTCAGTTAGGGTGTGGAAAGTCCCCAGGCTCCCCAGCAGGCAGAAG
TATGCAAAGCATGCATCTCAATTAGTCAGCAACCAGGTGTGGAAAGTCCCCAGGCTCCCCAGCAGGCAGA
AGTATGCAAAGCATGCATCTCAATTAGTCAGCAACCATAGTCCCGCCCCTAACTCCGCCCATCCCGCCCC
TAACTCCGCCCAGTTCCGCCCATTCTCCGCCCCATGGCTGACTAATTTTTTTTATTTATGCAGAGGCCGA
GGCCGCCTCGGCCTCTGAGCTATTCCAGAAGTAGTGAGGAGGCTTTTTTGGAGGCCTAGGCTTTTGCAAA
GATCGATCAAGAGACAGGATGAGGATCGTTTCGCATGATTGAACAAGATGGATTGCACGCAGGTTCTCCG
GCCGCTTGGGTGGAGAGGCTATTCGGCTATGACTGGGCACAACAGACAATCGGCTGCTCTGATGCCGCCG
TGTTCCGGCTGTCAGCGCAGGGGCGCCCGGTTCTTTTTGTCAAGACCGACCTGTCCGGTGCCCTGAATGA
ACTGCAAGACGAGGCAGCGCGGCTATCGTGGCTGGCCACGACGGGCGTTCCTTGCGCAGCTGTGCTCGAC
GTTGTCACTGAAGCGGGAAGGGACTGGCTGCTATTGGGCGAAGTGCCGGGGCAGGATCTCCTGTCATCTC
ACCTTGCTCCTGCCGAGAAAGTATCCATCATGGCTGATGCAATGCGGCGGCTGCATACGCTTGATCCGGC
TACCTGCCCATTCGACCACCAAGCGAAACATCGCATCGAGCGAGCACGTACTCGGATGGAAGCCGGTCTT
GTCGATCAGGATGATCTGGACGAAGAGCATCAGGGGCTCGCGCCAGCCGAACTGTTCGCCAGGCTCAAGG
CGAGCATGCCCGACGGCGAGGATCTCGTCGTGACCCATGGCGATGCCTGCTTGCCGAATATCATGGTGGA
AAATGGCCGCTTTTCTGGATTCATCGACTGTGGCCGGCTGGGTGTGGCGGACCGCTATCAGGACATAGCG
TTGGCTACCCGTGATATTGCTGAAGAGCTTGGCGGCGAATGGGCTGACCGCTTCCTCGTGCTTTACGGTA
TCGCCGCTCCCGATTCGCAGCGCATCGCCTTCTATCGCCTTCTTGACGAGTTCTTCTGAGCGGGACTCTG
GGGTTCGAAATGACCGACCAAGCGACGCCCAACCTGCCATCACGAGATTTCGATTCCACCGCCGCCTTCT
ATGAAAGGTTGGGCTTCGGAATCGTTTTCCGGGACGCCGGCTGGATGATCCTCCAGCGCGGGGATCTCAT
GCTGGAGTTCTTCGCCCACCCTAGGGGGAGGCTAACTGAAACACGGAAGGAGACAATACCGGAAGGAACC
CGCGCTATGACGGCAATAAAAAGACAGAATAAAACGCACGGTGTTGGGTCGTTTGTTCATAAACGCGGGG
TTCGGTCCCAGGGCTGGCACTCTGTCGATACCCCACCGAGACCCCATTGGGGCCAATACGCCCGCGTTTC
TTCCTTTTCCCCACCCCACCCCCCAAGTTCGGGTGAAGGCCCAGGGCTCGCAGCCAACGTCGGGGCGGCA
GGCCCTGCCATAGCCTCAGGTTACTCATATATACTTTAGATTGATTTAAAACTTCATTTTTAATTTAAAA
GGATCTAGGTGAAGATCCTTTTTGATAATCTCATGACCAAAATCCCTTAACGTGAGTTTTCGTTCCACTG
AGCGTCAGACCCCGTAGAAAAGATCAAAGGATCTTCTTGAGATCCTTTTTTTCTGCGCGTAATCTGCTGC
TTGCAAACAAAAAAACCACCGCTACCAGCGGTGGTTTGTTTGCCGGATCAAGAGCTACCAACTCTTTTTC
CGAAGGTAACTGGCTTCAGCAGAGCGCAGATACCAAATACTGTCCTTCTAGTGTAGCCGTAGTTAGGCCA
CCACTTCAAGAACTCTGTAGCACCGCCTACATACCTCGCTCTGCTAATCCTGTTACCAGTGGCTGCTGCC
AGTGGCGATAAGTCGTGTCTTACCGGGTTGGACTCAAGACGATAGTTACCGGATAAGGCGCAGCGGTCGG
GCTGAACGGGGGGTTCGTGCACACAGCCCAGCTTGGAGCGAACGACCTACACCGAACTGAGATACCTACA
GCGTGAGCTATGAGAAAGCGCCACGCTTCCCGAAGGGAGAAAGGCGGACAGGTATCCGGTAAGCGGCAGG
GTCGGAACAGGAGAGCGCACGAGGGAGCTTCCAGGGGGAAACGCCTGGTATCTTTATAGTCCTGTCGGGT
TTCGCCACCTCTGACTTGAGCGTCGATTTTTGTGATGCTCGTCAGGGGGGCGGAGCCTATGGAAAAACGC
CAGCAACGCGGCCTTTTTACGGTTCCTGGCCTTTTGCTGGCCTTTTGCTCACATGTTCTTTCCTGCGTTA
TCCCCTGATTCTGTGGATAACCGTATTACCGCCATGCAT
Features (pLannotate 1.2.2; 16 found; start..end, strand, type, name):
     61..364     +  enhancer       CMV enhancer: human cytomegalovirus immediate early enhancer
    365..568     +  promoter       CMV promoter: human cytomegalovirus (CMV) immediate early promoter
    615..1331    +  CDS            Cerulean: Cerulean is a basic (constitutively fluorescent) cyan fluorescent protein published in 2004, derived from Aequorea victoria. It has low acid sensitivity.
   1338..1541    +  CDS            ATOX1: ATOX1_HUMAN - Also known as HAH1. Experimental evidence at protein level: Swiss-Prot protein existence level 1. Binds and deliver cytosolic copper to the copper ATPase proteins. May be important in cellular antioxidant defense. From Homo sapiens (Human).
   1710..1934    +  CDS            ATP7B (fragment): ATP7B_HUMAN - Also known as PWD, WC1, WND. Experimental evidence at protein level: Swiss-Prot protein existence level 1. Copper ion transmembrane transporter involved in the export of copper out of the cells. It is involved in copper homeostasis in the liver, where it ensures the efflux of copper from hepatocytes into the bile in response to copper overload. From Homo sapiens (Human).
   1944..2663    +  CDS            EYFP: enhanced YFP mammalian codon-optimized
   2680..2763    +  CDS            large T antigen (fragment): large T antigen from SV40 (simian virus 40)
   2786..2907    +  polyA_signal   SV40 poly(A) signal: SV40 polyadenylation signal
   2941..3369    -  rep_origin     f1 ori (sequence partly withheld): f1 bacteriophage origin of replication; arrow indicates direction of (+) strand synthesis
   3396..3500    +  promoter       AmpR promoter: bla
   3502..3859    +  promoter       SV40 promoter: SV40 enhancer and early promoter
   3894..4688    +  CDS            NeoR/KanR: aminoglycoside phosphotransferase from Tn5; aph(3')-II (or nptII); confers resistance to neomycin, kanamycin, and G418 (Geneticin®)
   4709..4861    +  CDS            ble (fragment): BLE_KLEPN - Experimental evidence at protein level: Swiss-Prot protein existence level 1. Binding protein with a strong affinity to the bleomycin family of antibiotics. Binds to CL990; an antimitotic-antibiotic compound. From Klebsiella pneumoniae.
   4920..4967    +  polyA_signal   HSV TK poly(A) signal: herpes simplex virus thymidine kinase polyadenylation signal (Cole and Stacy, 1985)
   5058..5074    -  polyA_signal   bGH poly(A) signal (fragment): bovine growth hormone polyadenylation signal
   5296..5884    +  rep_origin     ori: high-copy-number ColE1/pMB1/pBR322/pUC origin of replication
