[The description below was written by a language model from this plasmid's Addgene catalogue record and pLannotate feature annotations shown in this document.]
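Description:
peCALWY-NB is a mammalian expression plasmid built on a Clontech pCMV-type backbone, about 6 kb in total. It encodes a non-binding control version of the eCALWY genetically encoded FRET sensor for intracellular zinc. It is propagated in E. coli from a high-copy ColE1/pUC-type origin and also carries an f1 origin. A single NeoR/KanR (Tn5 aminoglycoside phosphotransferase) gene sits behind tandem bacterial (bla) and SV40 early promoters and is terminated by the HSV TK polyadenylation signal. It gives kanamycin resistance in bacteria and G418 selection in mammalian cells. The short ble, bGH poly(A) and SV40 large T antigen fragments in the annotation look like backbone remnants or partial matches rather than functional parts.

The roughly 2.1 kb insert was cloned between NheI and NotI sites. It is transcribed from the CMV immediate early enhancer/promoter and terminated by the SV40 poly(A) signal. It encodes one fusion protein: the cyan donor Cerulean, the human copper chaperone ATOX1, a flexible linker of nine GGSGGS repeats, a metal-binding domain fragment of human ATP7B, and a yellow acceptor annotated as EYFP. In sensors of this design, metal coordination between the two binding domains changes the spatial relationship of the fluorescent proteins and hence the FRET signal. Here four cysteines are replaced by serine (C284S, C287S, C413S and C416S). From their numbering, these appear to lie in the two metal-binding domains, consistent with the "non-binding" designation. The construct is therefore suited as a negative control in live-cell zinc imaging, separating true zinc-dependent FRET changes from artefacts, although the record does not spell out this use.
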