Addgene plasmid #22239: peCALWY-NB
Depositing lab: Maarten Merkx. Publication: Genetically encoded FRET sensors to monitor intracellular Zn(2+) homeostasis. Vinkenborg JL, Nicolson TJ, Bellomo EA, Koay MS, Rutter GA, Merkx M. Nat Methods. 2009 Oct;6(10):737-40. doi: 10.1038/nmeth.1368. PubMed 19718032.
Backbone
  Vector backbone: pCMV (Clontech)
  Backbone size w/o insert (bp): 3900
  Vector type: Mammalian Expression
  Selectable markers: Neomycin (select with G418)
Growth in bacteria
  Bacterial resistance: Kanamycin, 50 μg/mL
  Growth temperature: 37°C
  Growth strain: DH5alpha
  Growth instructions: E.coli nova blue LB culture medium 30 ug/ml kanamycin Culture overnight, 37 C/250 rpm
  Copy number: High Copy
Gene/Insert
  Gene/Insert name: eCALWY non-binding variant (alt name: eCALWY-NB)
  Species: H. sapiens (human); GFP's
  Insert size (bp): 2100
  Mutation: C284S, C287S, C413S and C416S mutations linker consists of 9 GGSGGS repeats
  Cloning method: Restriction Enzyme; 5′ cloning site NheI (not destroyed); 3′ cloning site NotI (not destroyed)
  Sequencing primers: 5′ CMV promotor; 3′ CMV terminator
Terms and licenses: Academic/Nonprofit Terms; Industry Terms: Not Available to Industry
How to cite: peCALWY-NB was a gift from Maarten Merkx (Addgene plasmid # 22239 ; http://n2t.net/addgene:22239 ; RRID:Addgene_22239)
