>Addgene plasmid #22239 | peCALWY-NB | addgene partial sequence | sequence record 28123 | 22239 with Cerulean-FW (GGAGTACAACGCCATCAGGC)
AGCAGAGACGGCATCAAGGCCAACTTCAAGATCCGCCACAACATCGAGGACGGCAGCGTGCAGCTCGCCG
ACCACTACCAGCAGAACACCCCCATCGGCGACGGCCCCGTGCTGCTGCCCGACAACCACTACCTGAGCAC
CCAGTCCGCCCTGTTCAAAGACCCCAACGAGAAGCGCGATCACATGGTCCTGCTGGAGTTCCTGACCGCC
GCCGGGATCACTCTCGGCATGGACGAGCTGTACAAGTCCGGAATGCCGAAGCACGAGTTCTCTGTGGACA
TGACCAGTGGAGGCAGTGCTGAAGCTGTCTCTCGGGTCCTCAATAAGCTTGGAGGAGTTAAGTATGACAT
TGACCTGCCCAACAAGAAGGTCTGCATTGAATCTGAGCACAGCATGGACACTCTGCTTGCAACCCTGAAG
AAAACAGGAAAGACTGTTTCCTACCTTGGCCTTGAGCTCATTCGTGGCGGATCCGGCGGAAGCGGCGGAT
CCGGCGGTAGCGGCGGATCCGGCGGCTCCGGCGGATCCGGCGGCAGCGGCGGATCCGGTGGAAGCGGTGG
ATCCGGTGGTAGCGGTGGATCCGGTGGAAGCGTGTGGATCCGGTGGTAGCGGTGGGNGNCGGNNTTCCCG
GGNATGGCAGGGAACN
