>Addgene plasmid #22239 | peCALWY-NB | addgene partial sequence | sequence record 28124 | 22239 with Citrine-RV (CATCAGGCCGTAGCCGAAGG)
CCGGGCAGCTTGCCGGTGGTGCAGATGAACTTCAGGGTCAGCTTGCCGTAGGTGGCATCGCCCTCGCCCT
CGCCGGACACGCTGAACTTGTGGCCGTTTACGTCGCCGTCCAGCTCGACCAGGATGGGCACCACCCCGGT
GAACAGCTCCTCGCCCTTGCTCACCATGGGTACCGAGACTGAAGCCTCAAATCCCATGTCTTCTATAGCA
GCTCTGAGTTCTTCTGGGCTAATTACAGCGGGATTATAAAGAACTGTTGCAGTCCCTTCGGCCAAAGACA
CCGATATTTGCTGCACCCCTTCCAGTTGGGAGATCATGCCTTCAATGGAATGGACACTGGATGCACTGGT
CATGCCGGCAATGGCAATCAGAGTGGTACTGCATGTGCCCTGCATCCGCGGACCCCCGGATCCACCGCTA
CCACCGGATCCACCGCTTCCACCGGATCCACCGCTACCACCGGATCCACCGCTTCCACCGGATCCGCCGC
TGCCGCCGGATCCGCCGGAGCCGCCGGATCCGCCGCTACCGCCGGATCCGCCGCTTCCGCCGGATCCGCC
ACGAATGAGCTCAAGGCCAAGGTAGGAAACAGTCTTTCCTGTTTTCTTCAGGGTTGCAAGCAGAGTGTCC
ATGCTGTGCTCCA
