>Addgene plasmid #22239 | peCALWY-NB | addgene partial sequence | sequence record 28125 | 22238 with ATOX-F
AGGAGTTAAGTATGACATTGACCTGCCCAACAAGAAGGTCTGCATTGAATCTGAGCACAGCATGGACACT
CTGCTTGCAACCCTGAAGAAAACAGGAAAGACTGTTTCCTACCTTGGCCTTGAGCTCATTCGTGGCGGAT
CCGGCGGAAGCGGCGGATCCGGCGGTAGCGGCGGATCCGGCGGCTCCGGCGGATCCGGCGGCAGCGGCGG
ATCCGGTGGAAGCGGTGGATCCGGTGGTAGCGGTGGATCCGGTGGAAGCGGTGGATCCGGTGGTAGCGGT
GGATCCGGGGGTCCGCGGATGCAGGGCACATGCAGTACCACTCTGATTGCCATTGCCGGCATGACCAGTG
CATCCAGTGTCCATTCCATTGAAGGCATGATCTCCCAACTGGAAGGGGTGCAGCAAATATCGGTGTCTTT
GGCCGAAGGGACTGCAACAGTTCTTTATAATCCCGCTGTAATTAGCCCAGAAGAACTCAGAGCTGCTATA
GAAGACATGGGATTTGAGGCTTCAGTCTCGGTACCCATGGTGAGCAAGGGCGAGGAGCTGTTCACCGGGG
TGGTGCCCATCCTGGTCGAGCTGGACGGCGACGTAAACGGCCACAAGTTCAGCGTGTCCGGCGAGGGCGA
GGGCGATGCCACCTACGG
