>Addgene plasmid #22239 | peCALWY-NB | addgene partial sequence | sequence record 28126 | 22239 with CMV-F
CTAGCGCCGCCACCATGGGCCATATGGTGNGCAAGGGCGAGGAGCTGTTCACCGGGGTGGTGCCCATCCT
GGTCGAGCTGGACGGCGACGTAAACGGCCACAAGTTCAGCGTGTCCGGCGAGGGCGAGGGCGATGCCACC
TACGGCAAGCTGACCCTGAAGTTCATCTGCACCACCGGTAAGCTGCCCGTGCCCTGGCCCACCCTCGTGA
CCACCCTGACCTGGGGCGTGCAGTGCTTCGCCCGCTACCCCGACCACATGAAGCAGCACGACTTCTTCAA
GTCCGCCATGCCCGAAGGCTACGTCCAGGAACGCACCATCTTCTTCAAGGACGACGGCAACTACAAGACC
CGCGCCGAGGTGAANTTCNAGGGCGACACCCTGGTGAACCGCATCGAGCTGAAGGGCATCGACTTCAAGG
AGGACGGCAACATCCTGGGGCACAAGCTGGAGTACAACGCCATCAGCGACAACGTCTATATCACCGCCGA
CAAGCANAAGAACGGCATCAAGGCCAACTTCAAGATCCGCCACAACATCGAGGACGGCAGCGTGCAGCTC
GCCGACCACTACCAGCAGAACACCCCCATCGGCGACGGGCCCNGTGCTGCTGCNCGACAACCACTACCCT
GAGCACCCAGTCCCGCCCTG
